Addgene plasmid #244014: pUPD3_RBS_RBS26
Purpose: GoldenBraid2.0 Ribosome binding site.
Depositing lab: Christophe Herman. Depositing organization: Baylor College of Medicine. Publication: GoldenBraid2.0 E. coli: a comprehensive and characterized toolkit for enterics. Cooke MB, Welch KT, Ramirez LD, Wen AX, Marciano DC, Herman C. Synth Biol (Oxf). 2025 Aug 14;10(1):ysaf015. doi: 10.1093/synbio/ysaf015. eCollection 2025. PubMed 40927394.
Backbone
  Vector backbone: pUPD3
  Vector type: Bacterial Expression
Growth in bacteria
  Bacterial resistance: Chloramphenicol, 25 μg/mL
  Growth temperature: 37°C
  Growth strain: DH5alpha
  Copy number: High Copy
Gene/Insert
  Gene/Insert name: RBS26
  Species: Synthetic
  Insert size (bp): 15
  Cloning method: Golden Gate
Terms and licenses: Academic/Nonprofit Terms; Industry Terms: Not Available to Industry
How to cite: pUPD3_RBS_RBS26 was a gift from Christophe Herman (Addgene plasmid # 244014 ; http://n2t.net/addgene:244014 ; RRID:Addgene_244014)
