[The description below was written by a language model from this plasmid's Addgene catalogue record and pLannotate feature annotations shown in this document.]
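Description:
pUPD3_RBS_RBS26 is a small (about 2.4 kb) GoldenBraid2.0 part-domestication plasmid that stores a single basic genetic part, the synthetic ribosome binding site RBS26, in the pUPD3 entry backbone. It belongs to a GoldenBraid2.0 toolkit adapted and characterized for E. coli and related enteric bacteria. Although catalogued as a bacterial expression vector, it carries no expression cassette of its own. It serves as a part donor from which the 15 bp RBS element is released and joined to other standardized parts by Golden Gate (type IIS restriction enzyme) assembly.

The backbone is propagated in E. coli at high copy from a ColE1/pUC-type origin and is selected with chloramphenicol through a cat gene driven by its native cat promoter. An f1 phage origin is also present, which in principle permits single-stranded DNA production with helper phage. The cloning region is flanked by T7 and SP6 phage promoters facing inward. A short residual lacZα fragment next to the T7 promoter is probably a remnant of a lacZα screening cassette displaced when the part was inserted, though the record does not say so. A small tet promoter fragment is also annotated and appears to be vestigial backbone sequence. The RBS26 insert is too short to have been picked up by the automated annotation, so it has no entry in the feature table, but it presumably lies between the T7 and SP6 promoters.

In use, RBS26 would be combined with promoter, coding sequence and terminator parts to build bacterial transcriptional units. The name suggests it is one of a series of ribosome binding sites in the toolkit, but the record does not state its relative translation strength.
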