Features (pLannotate 1.2.2; 8 found; start..end, strand, type, name):
     67..85      -  promoter       SP6 promoter: promoter for bacteriophage SP6 RNA polymerase
    232..820     -  rep_origin     ori: high-copy-number ColE1/pMB1/pBR322/pUC origin of replication
    935..1037    +  promoter       cat promoter: promoter of the E. coli cat gene encoding chloramphenicol acetyltransferase
   1038..1694    +  CDS            cat: CAT_ECOLX - Experimental evidence at protein level: Swiss-Prot protein existence level 1. This enzyme is an effector of chloramphenicol resistance in bacteria. From Escherichia coli. This protein is used as a marker in many commonly used cloning vectors, such as pACYC184.
   1782..1799    -  promoter       tet promoter (fragment): E. coli promoter for tetracycline efflux protein gene
   1810..2265    +  rep_origin     f1 ori (sequence partly withheld): f1 bacteriophage origin of replication; arrow indicates direction of (+) strand synthesis
   2284..2305    -  CDS            lacZα (fragment): LacZα fragment of β-galactosidase; lacZ fragment
   2308..2326    +  promoter       T7 promoter: promoter for bacteriophage T7 RNA polymerase
>Addgene plasmid #244014 | pUPD3_RBS_RBS26 | addgene full sequence | sequence record 487845 | Addgene NGS Result
GGTCTCGCAAAGATTCGCAGGGGGAAAATGCGAGACCACTCATCGCCCAATCACTAGTGAATTCGTTCTA
TAGTGTCACCTAAATACCATAGAGCCGTTGGTCATAGCTGTTTCCTGTCCAGGCATCATGACACGGTTAT
CCACAGAATCAGGGGATAACGCAGGAAAGAACATGTGAGCAAAAGGCCAGCAAAAGGCCAGGAACCGTAA
AAAGGCCGCGTTGCTGGCGTTTTTCCATAGGCTCCGCCCCCCTGACGAGCATCACAAAAATCGACGCTCA
AGTCAGAGGTGGCGAAACCCGACAGGACTATAAAGATACCAGGCGTTTCCCCCTGGAAGCTCCCTCGTGC
GCTCTCCTGTTCCGACCCTGCCGCTTACCGGATACCTGTCCGCCTTTCTCCCTTCGGGAAGCGTGGCGCT
TTCTCATAGCTCACGCTGTAGGTATCTCAGTTCGGTGTAGGTCGTTCGCTCCAAGCTGGGCTGTGTGCAC
GAACCCCCCGTTCAGCCCGACCGCTGCGCCTTATCCGGTAACTATCGTCTTGAGTCCAACCCGGTAAGAC
ACGACTTATCGCCACTGGCAGCAGCCACTGGTAACAGGATTAGCAGAGCGAGGTATGTAGGCGGTGCTAC
AGAGTTCTTGAAGTGGTGGCCTAACTACGGCTACACTAGAAGAACAGTATTTGGTATCTGCGCTCTGCTG
AAGCCAGTTACCTTCGGAAAAAGAGTTGGTAGCTCTTGATCCGGCAAACAAACCACCGCTGGTAGCGGTG
GTTTTTTTGTTTGCAAGCAGCAGATTACGCGCAGAAAAAAAGGATCTCAAGAAGATCCTTTGATCTTTTC
TACGGGGTCTGACGCTCAGTGGAACGAAAACTCACGTTAAGGGATTTTGGTCATGAGATTATCAAAAAGG
ATCTTCACCTAGATCCTTTTGTGATGATCGGCACGTAAGAGGTTCCAACTTTCACCATAATGAAATAAGA
TCACTACCGGGCGTATTTTTTGAGTTATCGAGATTTTCAGGAGCTAAGGAAGCTAAAATGGAGAAAAAAA
TCACTGGATATACCACCGTTGATATATCCCAATGGCATCGTAAAGAACATTTTGAGGCATTTCAGTCAGT
TGCTCAATGTACCTATAACCAGACCGTTCAGCTGGATATTACGGCCTTTTTAAAGACCGTAAAGAAAAAT
AAGCACAAGTTTTATCCGGCCTTTATTCACATTCTTGCCCGCCTGATGAATGCTCATCCGGAATTCCGTA
TGGCAATGAAAGACGGTGAGCTGGTGATATGGGATAGTGTTCACCCTTGTTACACCGTTTTCCATGAGCA
AACTGAAACGTTTTCATCGCTCTGGAGTGAATACCACGACGATTTCCGGCAGTTTCTACACATATATTCG
CAAGATGTGGCGTGTTACGGTGAAAACCTGGCCTATTTCCCTAAAGGGTTTATTGAGAATATGTTTTTCG
TGTCAGCCAATCCCTGGGTGAGTTTCACCAGTTTTGATTTAAACGTGGCCAATATGGACAACTTCTTCGC
CCCCGTTTTCACCATGGGCAAATATTATACGCAAGGCGACAAGGTGCTGATGCCGCTGGCGATTCAGGTT
CATCATGCCGTTTGTGATGGCTTCCATGTCGGCAGAATGCTTAATGAATTACAACAGTACTGCGATGAGT
GGCAGGGCGGGGCGTAATTTTTTTAAGGCAGTTATTGGTGCCCTTAAACGCCTGGTTGCTACGCCTGAAT
AAGTGATAATAAGCGGATGAATGGCAGAAATTCGATGATAAGCTGTCAAACATGATGT
[125 nt withheld, positions 1809-1933]
C
[91 nt withheld, positions 1935-2025]
AGGGTGATGGTTCACGTAGTGGGCCAGCGCCCTGATAGACGGTTTTTCGCCCTTTGACGTTGGAGTCCAC
GTTCTTT
[37 nt withheld, positions 2103-2139]
ACCCTATCTCGGTCTATTCTTTTGATTTATAAGGGATTTTGCCGATTTCGGCCTATTGGTTAAAAAATGA
GCTGATTTAACAAAAATTTAACGCGAATTTTAACAAAATATTAACGCTTACAATTTTAACATTGTAGAAA
CGCATGTAAAACGACGGCCAGTGAATTGTAATACGACTCACTATAGGGTGAATTCCGCTTAGGACCTTAG
ATATTGATCTCAA
